Addgene plasmid #116072: CMV-TO-Rbd-tv-cTEVP
Purpose: Expresses an engineered TEV protease
Depositing lab: Michael Elowitz. Depositing organization: California Institute of Technology. Publication: Programmable protein circuits in living cells. Gao XJ, Chong LS, Kim MS, Elowitz MB. Science. 2018 Sep 21;361(6408):1252-1258. doi: 10.1126/science.aat5062. PubMed 30237357.
Backbone
  Vector backbone: CMV-TO-FlpIn
  Vector type: Mammalian Expression
Growth in bacteria
  Bacterial resistance: Ampicillin, 100 μg/mL
  Growth temperature: 37°C
  Growth strain: DH5alpha
  Copy number: High Copy
Gene/Insert
  Gene/Insert name: Rbd-tv-cTEVP
  Species: Synthetic
  Cloning method: Gibson Cloning
Terms and licenses: Academic/Nonprofit Terms; Industry Terms: Not Available to Industry
How to cite: CMV-TO-Rbd-tv-cTEVP was a gift from Michael Elowitz (Addgene plasmid # 116072 ; http://n2t.net/addgene:116072 ; RRID:Addgene_116072)
