[The description below was written by a language model from this plasmid's Addgene catalogue record and pLannotate feature annotations shown in this document.]
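Description:
CMV-TO-Rbd-tv-cTEVP is a 5.8 kb mammalian expression plasmid built on a CMV-TO-FlpIn backbone. It is propagated in E. coli through a high-copy ColE1/pUC-type origin and selected with ampicillin via the β-lactamase gene. The backbone also retains a partial f1 origin and remnants of lac regulatory sequence. The expression cassette is driven by the human CMV immediate-early enhancer and promoter. Immediately downstream are two short matches to tet operator-containing sequence, consistent with the "TO" (tet operator) designation. In cells expressing the Tet repressor, such an arrangement allows transcription to be held off and then induced with tetracycline or doxycycline; in cells without the repressor the promoter acts constitutively. A bovine growth hormone polyadenylation signal terminates the transcript.

The synthetic insert, assembled by Gibson cloning, encodes a fusion. A fragment of human RAF1 corresponding by name to its Ras-binding domain ("Rbd") is followed by a fragment of the tobacco etch virus polyprotein covering part of the NIa protease. The name suggests that this is the C-terminal half of a split TEV protease (cTEVP), although the record only describes the product as an engineered TEV protease and does not define the "tv" element. Such a design would be expected to tie protease reconstitution to Ras binding, in line with the protein-circuit context of the deposit.

Downstream of the cassette, an FRT site directly precedes a hygromycin resistance coding sequence with an SV40 polyadenylation signal. There is no intact promoter of its own, only a short SV40 promoter fragment. This is the Flp-In arrangement: FLP-mediated integration into a genomic FRT landing site supplies the promoter, so hygromycin resistance selects for single-copy, site-specific stable integrants. The plasmid can also be used for transient transfection.
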