Features (pLannotate 1.2.2; 23 found; start..end, strand, type, name):
     33..56      +  polyA_signal   bGH poly(A) signal (fragment): bovine growth hormone polyadenylation signal
     60..81      +  promoter       SV40 promoter (fragment): SV40 enhancer and early promoter
    102..335     +  rep_origin     f1 ori (fragment) (sequence partly withheld): f1 bacteriophage origin of replication; arrow indicates direction of (+) strand synthesis
    340..387     +  protein_bind   FRT: FLP-mediated recombination occurs in the 8-bp core sequence TCTAGAAA (Turan and Bode, 2011). FLP recombinase from the Saccharomyces cerevisiae 2μ plasmid
    395..1417    +  CDS            HygR: aminoglycoside phosphotransferase from E. coli; aph(4)-Ia; confers resistance to hygromycin
   1427..1552    +  CDS            ble (fragment): BLE_KLEPN - Experimental evidence at protein level: Swiss-Prot protein existence level 1. Binding protein with a strong affinity to the bleomycin family of antibiotics. Binds to CL990; an antimitotic-antibiotic compound. From Klebsiella pneumoniae.
   1547..1668    +  polyA_signal   SV40 poly(A) signal: SV40 polyadenylation signal
   1741..1757    -  protein_bind   lac operator: The lac repressor binds to the lac operator to inhibit transcription in E. coli. This inhibition can be relieved by adding lactose or isopropyl-β-D-thiogalactopyranoside (IPTG). lac repressor encoded by lacI
   1765..1795    -  promoter       lac promoter: promoter for the E. coli lac operon
   1810..1831    -  protein_bind   CAP binding site: CAP binding activates transcription in the presence of cAMP. E. coli catabolite activator protein
   1844..1936    -  CDS            lacI (fragment): lac repressor; lacI; The lac repressor binds to the lac operator to inhibit transcription in E. coli. This inhibition can be relieved by adding lactose or isopropyl-β-D-thiogalactopyranoside (IPTG).
   2119..2707    -  rep_origin     ori: high-copy-number ColE1/pMB1/pBR322/pUC origin of replication
   2878..3738    -  CDS            AmpR: β-lactamase; bla; confers resistance to ampicillin, carbenicillin, and related antibiotics
   3739..3843    -  promoter       AmpR promoter: bla
   3902..3954    -  misc_feature   bom (fragment): basis of mobility region from pBR322
   4104..4483    +  enhancer       CMV enhancer: human cytomegalovirus immediate early enhancer
   4484..4687    +  promoter       CMV promoter: human cytomegalovirus (CMV) immediate early promoter
   4689..4708    +  promoter       PLtetO-1 promoter (fragment): modified phage lambda PL promoter with tet operator sites (Lutz and Bujard, 1997)
   4710..4729    +  promoter       PLtetO-1 promoter (fragment): modified phage lambda PL promoter with tet operator sites (Lutz and Bujard, 1997)
   4737..4770    +  promoter       TRE3GV promoter (fragment): 3rd-generation Tet-responsive promoter that can be activated by binding of Tet-On® 3G, optimized for retroviral and lentiviral vectors
   4863..5108    +  CDS            RAF1 (fragment): RAF1_HUMAN - Also known as RAF. Experimental evidence at protein level: Swiss-Prot protein existence level 1. Serine/threonine-protein kinase that acts as a regulatory link between the membrane-associated Ras GTPases and the MAPK/ERK cascade, and this critical regulatory link functions as a switch determining cell fate decisions including proliferation, differentiation, apoptosis, survival and oncogenic transformation. RAF1 activation initiates a mitogen-activated protein kinase (MAPK) cascade that comprises a sequential phosphorylation of the dual-specific MAPK kinases (MAP2K1/MEK1 and MAP2K2
   5127..5513    +  CDS            POLG_TEV (fragment): Experimental evidence at protein level: Swiss-Prot protein existence level 1. [Nuclear inclusion protein A]: has RNA-binding and proteolytic activities. From Tobacco etch virus (TEV).
   5625..17      +  polyA_signal   bGH poly(A) signal (across the origin): bovine growth hormone polyadenylation signal
>Addgene plasmid #116072 | CMV-TO-Rbd-tv-cTEVP | addgene full sequence | sequence record 224826 | Addgene NGS Result
TGCGGTGGGCTCTATGGAGATCTATCGATGTTCTGGGGATGCGGTGGGCTCTATGGCTTCTGAGGCGGAA
AGAACCAGCTGGGGCTCTAGGGGGTATCCCC
[124 nt withheld, positions 102-225]
C
[91 nt withheld, positions 227-317]
AGGGTGATGGTTCACGTACCTAGAAGTTCCTATTCCGAAGTTCCTATTCTCTAGAAAGTATAGGAACTTC
CTTGGCCAAAAAGCCTGAACTCACCGCGACGTCTGTCGAGAAGTTTCTGATCGAAAAGTTCGACAGCGTC
TCCGACCTGATGCAGCTCTCGGAGGGCGAAGAATCTCGTGCTTTCAGCTTCGATGTAGGAGGGCGTGGAT
ATGTCCTGCGGGTAAATAGCTGCGCCGATGGTTTCTACAAAGATCGTTATGTTTATCGGCACTTTGCATC
GGCCGCGCTCCCGATTCCGGAAGTGCTTGACATTGGGGAATTCAGCGAGAGCCTGACCTATTGCATCTCC
CGCCGTGCACAGGGTGTCACGTTGCAAGACCTGCCTGAAACCGAACTGCCCGCTGTTCTGCAGCCGGTCG
CGGAGGCCATGGATGCGATCGCTGCGGCCGATCTTAGCCAGACGAGCGGGTTCGGCCCATTCGGACCGCA
AGGAATCGGTCAATACACTACATGGCGTGATTTCATATGCGCGATTGCTGATCCCCATGTGTATCACTGG
CAAACTGTGATGGACGACACCGTCAGTGCGTCCGTCGCGCAGGCTCTCGATGAGCTGATGCTTTGGGCCG
AGGACTGCCCCGAAGTCCGGCACCTCGTGCACGCGGATTTCGGCTCCAACAATGTCCTGACGGACAATGG
CCGCATAACAGCGGTCATTGACTGGAGCGAGGCGATGTTCGGGGATTCCCAATACGAGGTCGCCAACATC
TTCTTCTGGAGGCCGTGGTTGGCTTGTATGGAGCAGCAGACGCGCTACTTCGAGCGGAGGCATCCGGAGC
TTGCAGGATCGCCGCGGCTCCGGGCGTATATGCTCCGCATTGGTCTTGACCAACTCTATCAGAGCTTGGT
TGACGGCAATTTCGATGATGCAGCTTGGGCGCAGGGTCGATGCGACGCAATCGTCCGATCCGGAGCCGGG
ACTGTCGGGCGTACACAAATCGCCCGCAGAAGCGCGGCCGTCTGGACCGATGGCTGTGTAGAAGTACTCG
CCGATAGTGGAAACCGACGCCCCAGCACTCGTCCGAGGGCAAAGGAATAGCACGTACTACGAGATTTCGA
TTCCACCGCCGCCTTCTATGAAAGGTTGGGCTTCGGAATCGTTTTCCGGGACGCCGGCTGGATGATCCTC
CAGCGCGGGGATCTCATGCTGGAGTTCTTCGCCCACCCCAACTTGTTTATTGCAGCTTATAATGGTTACA
AATAAAGCAATAGCATCACAAATTTCACAAATAAAGCATTTTTTTCACTGCATTCTAGTTGTGGTTTGTC
CAAACTCATCAATGTATCTTATCATGTCTGTATACCGTCGACCTCTAGCTAGAGCTTGGCGTAATCATGG
TCATAGCTGTTTCCTGTGTGAAATTGTTATCCGCTCACAATTCCACACAACATACGAGCCGGAAGCATAA
AGTGTAAAGCCTGGGGTGCCTAATGAGTGAGCTAACTCACATTAATTGCGTTGCGCTCACTGCCCGCTTT
CCAGTCGGGAAACCTGTCGTGCCAGCTGCATTAATGAATCGGCCAACGCGCGGGGAGAGGCGGTTTGCGT
ATTGGGCGCTCTTCCGCTTCCTCGCTCACTGACTCGCTGCGCTCGGTCGTTCGGCTGCGGCGAGCGGTAT
CAGCTCACTCAAAGGCGGTAATACGGTTATCCACAGAATCAGGGGATAACGCAGGAAAGAACATGTGAGC
AAAAGGCCAGCAAAAGGCCAGGAACCGTAAAAAGGCCGCGTTGCTGGCGTTTTTCCATAGGCTCCGCCCC
CCTGACGAGCATCACAAAAATCGACGCTCAAGTCAGAGGTGGCGAAACCCGACAGGACTATAAAGATACC
AGGCGTTTCCCCCTGGAAGCTCCCTCGTGCGCTCTCCTGTTCCGACCCTGCCGCTTACCGGATACCTGTC
CGCCTTTCTCCCTTCGGGAAGCGTGGCGCTTTCTCATAGCTCACGCTGTAGGTATCTCAGTTCGGTGTAG
GTCGTTCGCTCCAAGCTGGGCTGTGTGCACGAACCCCCCGTTCAGCCCGACCGCTGCGCCTTATCCGGTA
ACTATCGTCTTGAGTCCAACCCGGTAAGACACGACTTATCGCCACTGGCAGCAGCCACTGGTAACAGGAT
TAGCAGAGCGAGGTATGTAGGCGGTGCTACAGAGTTCTTGAAGTGGTGGCCTAACTACGGCTACACTAGA
AGAACAGTATTTGGTATCTGCGCTCTGCTGAAGCCAGTTACCTTCGGAAAAAGAGTTGGTAGCTCTTGAT
CCGGCAAACAAACCACCGCTGGTAGCGGTGGTTTTTTTGTTTGCAAGCAGCAGATTACGCGCAGAAAAAA
AGGATCTCAAGAAGATCCTTTGATCTTTTCTACGGGGTCTGACGCTCAGTGGAACGAAAACTCACGTTAA
GGGATTTTGGTCATGAGATTATCAAAAAGGATCTTCACCTAGATCCTTTTAAATTAAAAATGAAGTTTTA
AATCAATCTAAAGTATATATGAGTAAACTTGGTCTGACAGTTACCAATGCTTAATCAGTGAGGCACCTAT
CTCAGCGATCTGTCTATTTCGTTCATCCATAGTTGCCTGACTCCCCGTCGTGTAGATAACTACGATACGG
GAGGGCTTACCATCTGGCCCCAGTGCTGCAATGATACCGCGAGACCCACGCTCACCGGCTCCAGATTTAT
CAGCAATAAACCAGCCAGCCGGAAGGGCCGAGCGCAGAAGTGGTCCTGCAACTTTATCCGCCTCCATCCA
GTCTATTAATTGTTGCCGGGAAGCTAGAGTAAGTAGTTCGCCAGTTAATAGTTTGCGCAACGTTGTTGCC
ATTGCTACAGGCATCGTGGTGTCACGCTCGTCGTTTGGTATGGCTTCATTCAGCTCCGGTTCCCAACGAT
CAAGGCGAGTTACATGATCCCCCATGTTGTGCAAAAAAGCGGTTAGCTCCTTCGGTCCTCCGATCGTTGT
CAGAAGTAAGTTGGCCGCAGTGTTATCACTCATGGTTATGGCAGCACTGCATAATTCTCTTACTGTCATG
CCATCCGTAAGATGCTTTTCTGTGACTGGTGAGTACTCAACCAAGTCATTCTGAGAATAGTGTATGCGGC
GACCGAGTTGCTCTTGCCCGGCGTCAATACGGGATAATACCGCGCCACATAGCAGAACTTTAAAAGTGCT
CATCATTGGAAAACGTTCTTCGGGGCGAAAACTCTCAAGGATCTTACCGCTGTTGAGATCCAGTTCGATG
TAACCCACTCGTGCACCCAACTGATCTTCAGCATCTTTTACTTTCACCAGCGTTTCTGGGTGAGCAAAAA
CAGGAAGGCAAAATGCCGCAAAAAAGGGAATAAGGGCGACACGGAAATGTTGAATACTCATACTCTTCCT
TTTTCAATATTATTGAAGCATTTATCAGGGTTATTGTCTCATGAGCGGATACATATTTGAATGTATTTAG
AAAAATAAACAAATAGGGGTTCCGCGCACATTTCCCCGAAAAGTGCCACCTGACGTCGACGGATCGGGAG
ATCTCCCGATCCCCTATGGTGCACTCTCAGTACAATCTGCTCTGATGCCGCATAGTTAAGCCAGTATCTG
CTCCCTGCTTGTGTGTTGGAGGTCGCTGAGTAGTGCGCGAGCAAAATTTAAGCTACAACAAGGCAAGGCT
TGACCGACAATTGCATGAAGAATCTGCTTAGGGTTAGGCGTTTTGCGCTGCTTCGTACGGGCCAGATATA
CGCGTTGACATTGATTATTGACTAGTTATTAATAGTAATCAATTACGGGGTCATTAGTTCATAGCCCATA
TATGGAGTTCCGCGTTACATAACTTACGGTAAATGGCCCGCCTGGCTGACCGCCCAACGACCCCCGCCCA
TTGACGTCAATAATGACGTATGTTCCCATAGTAACGCCAATAGGGACTTTCCATTGACGTCAATGGGTGG
AGTATTTACGGTAAACTGCCCACTTGGCAGTACATCAAGTGTATCATATGCCAAGTACGCCCCCTATTGA
CGTCAATGACGGTAAATGGCCCGCCTGGCATTATGCCCAGTACATGACCTTATGGGACTTTCCTACTTGG
CAGTACATCTACGTATTAGTCATCGCTATTACCATGGTGATGCGGTTTTGGCAGTACATCAATGGGCGTG
GATAGCGGTTTGACTCACGGGGATTTCCAAGTCTCCACCCCATTGACGTCAATGGGAGTTTGTTTTGGCA
CCAAAATCAACGGGACTTTCCAAAATGTCGTAACAACTCCGCCCCATTGACGCAAATGGGCGGTAGGCGT
GTACGGTGGGAGGTCTATATAAGCAGAGCTCTCCCTATCAGTGATAGAGATCTCCCTATCAGTGATAGAG
ATCGTCGACGAGCTCGTTTAGTGAACCGTCAGATCGCCTGGAGACGCCATCCACGCTGTTTTGACCTCCA
TAGAAGACACCGGGACCGATCCAGCCTCCGGACTCTAGCGTTTAAACTTAAGCTTCGCCACCATGGATCC
GAGTAAGACGTCAAACACAATCGCCGTTTTTCTCCCCAATAAACAGCGGACCGTGGTAAACGTCCGAAAC
GGGATGAGTCTCCACGACTGTCTGATGAAAGCCTTGAAGGTGAGGGGGCTTCAGCCTGAATGTTGCGCTG
TCTTTCGCCTTCTCCACGAACACAAGGGCGCAAAGGCGAGGCTTGACTGGAATACAGACGCTGCAAGTTT
GATTGGGGAAGAACTTCAGGTCGATTTCCTCACCGGCGGTGGATCCGAAACCGTGCGGTTTCAATCCGGT
GGCTCAGGGAGCAAGAGTATGAGTTCTATGGTGTCCGACACTAGCTGCACGTTCCCCTCAAGTGATGGGA
TATTCTGGAAACACTGGATACAGACTAAAGACGGACAGTGTGGAAGCCCATTGGTTTCCACCCGAGATGG
TTTTATCGTGGGTATCCATAGCGCCTCTAATTTCACAAACACGAACAACTATTTCACTTCAGTGCCCAAA
AACTTTATGGAGCTGCTCACAAACCAAGAAGCGCAGCAGTGGGTAAGCGGTTGGAGACTTAACGCTGACT
CAGTTCTCTGGGGGGGGCACAAAGTATTCATGGTAAAGCCAGAGGAGCCATTCCAACCAGTCAAAGAAGC
CACACAACTTATGAACAGCTAGCTCGAGGAGGGCCCGAACAAAAACTCATCTCAGAAGAGGATCTGAATA
GCGCCGTCGACCATCATCATAATCATCATTGAGTTTAAACCCGCTGATCAGCCTCGACTGTGCCTTCTAG
TTGCCAGCCATCTGTTGTTTGCCCCTCCCCCGTGCCTTCCTTGACCCTGGAAGGTGCCACTCCCACTGTC
CTTTCCTAATAAAATGAGGAAATTGCATCGCATTGTCTGAGTAGGTGTCATTCTATTCTGGGGGGTGGGG
TGGGGCAGGACAGCAAGGGGGAGGATTGGGAAGACAATAGCAGGCATGCTGGGGA
